>Addgene plasmid #146751 | pCIneo-V5-SBP-HsSmg6-EBM1-2mut-siRNAres_K | depositor full sequence | sequence record 289197 | Full Sequence
TCAATATTGGCCATTAGCCATATTATTCATTGGTTATATAGCATAAATCAATATTGGCTATTGGCCATTG
CATACGTTGTATCTATATCATAATATGTACATTTATATTGGCTCATGTCCAATATGACCGCCATGTTGGC
ATTGATTATTGACTAGTTATTAATAGTAATCAATTACGGGGTCATTAGTTCATAGCCCATATATGGAGTT
CCGCGTTACATAACTTACGGTAAATGGCCCGCCTGGCTGACCGCCCAACGACCCCCGCCCATTGACGTCA
ATAATGACGTATGTTCCCATAGTAACGCCAATAGGGACTTTCCATTGACGTCAATGGGTGGAGTATTTAC
GGTAAACTGCCCACTTGGCAGTACATCAAGTGTATCATATGCCAAGTCCGCCCCCTATTGACGTCAATGA
CGGTAAATGGCCCGCCTGGCATTATGCCCAGTACATGACCTTACGGGACTTTCCTACTTGGCAGTACATC
TACGTATTAGTCATCGCTATTACCATGGTGATGCGGTTTTGGCAGTACACCAATGGGCGTGGATAGCGGT
TTGACTCACGGGGATTTCCAAGTCTCCACCCCATTGACGTCAATGGGAGTTTGTTTTGGCACCAAAATCA
ACGGGACTTTCCAAAATGTCGTAACAACTGCGATCGCCCGCCCCGTTGACGCAAATGGGCGGTAGGCGTG
TACGGTGGGAGGTCTATATAAGCAGAGCTCGTTTAGTGAACCGTCAGATCACTAGAAGCTTTATTGCGGT
AGTTTATCACAGTTAAATTGCTAACGCAGTCAGTGCTTCTGACACAACAGTCTCGAACTTAAGCTGCAGT
GACTCTCTTAAGGTAGCCTTGCAGAAGTTGGTCGTGAGGCACTGGGCAGGTAAGTATCAAGGTTACAAGA
CAGGTTTAAGGAGACCAATAGAAACTGGGCTTGTCGAGACAGAGAAGACTCTTGCGTTTCTGATAGGCAC
CTATTGGTCTTACTGACATCCACTTTGCCTTTCTCTCCACAGGTGTCCACTCCCAGTTCAATTACAGCTC
TTAAGGCTAGAGTACTTAATACGACTCACTATAGGCTAGCAATTGCGGCCACCATGGGTAAGCCTATCCC
TAACCCTCTCCTCGGTCTCGATTCTACGCCCGGAAGCGGTAGCGGTACCATGGACGAGAAGACCACCGGC
TGGGGGGGCGGCCACGTGGTGGAGGGCCTGGCCGGCGAGCTGGAGCAGCTGCGGGCCAGGCTGGAGCACC
ACCCTCAGGGCCAGCGGGAGCCCTCCGGCGGCTGCAAGCCCCTCGAGAATTCACGCGTGATGGCGGAAGG
GCTGGAGCGTGTGCGGATCTCCGCGTCGGAGCTGCGCGGGATCCTGGCTACTCTGGCCCCGCAGGCCGGG
AGCAGAGAAAACATGAAGGAATTAAAGGAGGCCAGGCCGCGCAAAGATAACAGGGAACCAGATCTGGAAA
TCGAAAAGCCTGGCCTTTCTCGGCTAAGGAACAAGCCCAAAATCAAGGAACCCCCTGGGAGTGAGGAATT
CAAAGATGAAATTGTTAATGACCGAGATTGCTCTGCTGTTGAAAATGGTACACAGCCCGTTAAAGATGTC
TGCAAGGAACTGAACAACCAAGAGCAGAATGGTCCTATAGACCCAGAAAATAATCGGGGACAAGAATCCT
TTCCTAGGACTGCTGGACAAGAGGATCGTAGTCTAAAAATTATCAAAAGAACAAAGGAACCCGACCTGCA
GATCGAACAGCCTGGACGACGTTTGCAGACTGTTAGCAAAGAATCCGCCAGTCGGGTGGAGGAGGAAGAA
GTCCTCAACCAGGTAGAACAACTGAGAGTAGAGGAAGATGAGTGTAGGGGAAATGTTGCGAAGGAGGAAG
TTGCGAATAAACCAGACAGGGCCGAGATAGAAAAGAGCCCAGGTGGTGGGAGAGTAGGGGCTGCAAAAGG
AGAAAAAGGAAAGAGGATGGGAAAAGGGGAGGGGGTGAGGGAAACCCACGACGACCCGGCCCGCGGGAGG
CCGGGCTCCGCAAAGCGCTACTCCCGCTCAGACAAACGAAGGAATCGCTACCGCACGCGCAGCACCAGCT
CAGCTGGCAGCAACAACAGCGCTGAGGGAGCTGGCCTGACGGATAATGGATGTCGCCGCCGCCGACAGGA
TAGGACCAAGGAGAGGCCACCACTGAAGAAGCAAGTGTCTGTGTCCTCAACCGATTCCTTAGACGAGGAC
AGAATTGATGAGCCTGATGGATTAGGACCCAGGAGAAGTTCAGAAAGGAAGAGACATTTAGAAAGAAACT
GGTCTGGCCGTGGGGAGGGTGAGCAGAAAACCAGTGCTAAAGAATATCGAGGCACTCTTCGTGTCACTTT
CGATGCAGAAGCCATGAACAAAGAGTCTCCCATGGTGAGGTCAGCCAGGGATGATATGGATAGAGGAAAG
CCTGACAAAGGCTTGAGCAGTGGGGGCAAAGGCTCTGAGAAGCAGGAGTCCAAAAACCCGAAACAAGAAC
TTCGGGGTCGTGGTCGTGGCATTCTGATTTTGCCTGCCCATACCACCCTATCTGTCAATTCAGCAGGTTC
TCCAGAGTCCGCGCCTTTGGGACCTCGGCTTTTGTTTGGATCTGGTAGTAAGGGATCTCGGAGTTGGGGC
CGTGGAGGCACCACACGCCGATTGTGGGACCCAAACAATCCTGATCAGAAACCTGCTCTAAAGACTCAGA
CGCCCCAGCTACATTTCTTGGACACTGATGATGAAGTCAGCCCTACATCTTGGGGTGACTCACGCCAGGC
TCAGGCATCTTACTATAAGTTTCAAAACTCTGACAACCCCTATTATTACCCCCGGACACCAGGCCCTGCC
TCCCAGTATCCCTATACGGGCTATAACCCTCTACAGTACCCAGTGGGCCCTACGAATGGTGTGTACCCAG
GGCCTTACTACCCAGGCTACCCGACTCCGTCAGGACAGTATGTGTGTAGCCCTCTACCTACCAGCACCAT
GAGTCCCGAGGAGGTAGAGCAGCACATGAGGAACCTGCAGCAACAGGAGCTGCACAGGCTTCTCCGGGTG
GCTGACAACCAGGAACTGCAGCTCAGCAACCTGCTCTCCAGGGACCGCATCAGTCCGGAGGGCCTGGAGA
AGATGGCGCAACTCAGAGCTGAACTGCTGCAGCTATATGAGCGCTGTATTCTATTAGATATTGAGTTCTC
TGATAATCAGAATGTGGATCAGATCCTGTGGAAGAATGCTTTCTATCAGGTGATTGAGAAGTTCAGGCAA
CTTGTCAAGGATCCGAATGTTGAGAACCCAGAACAGATTCGGAACAGACTTTTGGAGCTCTTGGATGAGG
GTAGTGACTTCTTTGATAGTTTGCTTCAGAAGCTGCAGGTTACTTACAAGTTCAAACTGGAAGACTACAT
GGATGGTCTTGCCATTCGCAGCAAGCCATTACGCAAGACAGTAAAATATGCCTTGATCAGTGCCCAGCGA
TGCATGATATGCCAAGGAGATATTGCTAGGTACCGGGAGCAGGCAAGCGACACGGCAAACTATGGGAAAG
CACGCAGTTGGTACCTGAAGGCCCAGCACATTGCTCCCAAGAATGGGCGCCCCTATAACCAGTTGGCTTT
GCTGGCAGTGTATACGAGGAGGAAGCTTGACGCTGTCTATTACTATATGCGCAGTTTAGCTGCCAGCAAC
CCTATCCTGACTGCCAAGGAGAGTCTCATGAGCTTGTTTGAAGAGACCAAGCGGAAGGCAGAACAGATGG
AAAAGAAGCAACATGAGGAATTTGACCTGAGCCCTGACCAGTGGCGGAAAGGAAAGAAGTCTACTTTCCG
GCATGTTGGAGATGACACCACTCGCCTGGAGATCTGGATTCATCCATCCCATCCACGGTCTTCCCAGGGC
ACTGAGTCTGGGAAGGATTCTGAGCAAGAGAATGGGCTGGGCAGCCTGAGTCCCAGTGATCTGAACAAAA
GGTTCATCCTCAGTTTTCTCCATGCCCATGGGAAGCTGTTTACCCGGATTGGGATGGAGACATTCCCTGC
AGTGGCTGAGAAGGTCCTCAAGGAGTTCCAGGTGTTACTGCAGCACAGCCCCTCTCCCATTGGAAGTACC
CGCATGCTGCAGCTTATGACCATCAATATGTTTGCAGTACACAACTCCCAGCTGAAAGACTGCTTCTCGG
AGGAGTGCCGCTCTGTGATCCAGGAACAAGCCGCAGCTCTGGGCTTGGCCATGTTTTCTCTACTGGTCCG
CCGCTGCACCTGCTTACTTAAGGAGTCCGCCAAAGCTCAGCTGTCCTCTCCTGAGGACCAGGATGACCAA
GACGACATCAAGGTGTCTTCCTTTGTCCCGGACCTGAAGGAGCTGCTCCCCAGTGTCAAAGTCTGGTCAG
ATTGGATGCTCGGCTACCCGGACACCTGGAATCCTCCTCCCACATCCCTGGATCTGCCCTCGCATGTTGC
TGTGGATGTATGGTCGACGCTGGCTGATTTCTGTAACATACTGACTGCAGTGAATCAGTCTGAGGTGCCA
CTGTACAAGGACCCGGATGATGACCTCACCCTTCTTATCCTGGAAGAGGATCGGCTTCTCTCGGGCTTTG
TCCCCTTGCTGGCTGCCCCTCAGGACCCCTGCTACGTGGAGAAAACCTCGGATAAGGTTATTGCAGCTGA
CTGCAAAAGGGTCACAGTGCTGAAGTATTTTCTGGAAGCCCTTTGTGGACAAGAAGAGCCTCTGCTGGCA
TTCAAGGGTGGAAAGTATGTGTCAGTGGCACCCGTCCCAGACACCATGGGAAAGGAAATGGGAAGCCAAG
AGGGAACACGACTGGAAGATGAGGAGGAGGATGTGGTGATTGAAGACTTTGAGGAAGATTCAGAGGCTGA
AGGCAGCGGAGGCGAGGATGACATCAGGGAGCTTCGGGCCAAGAAGCTGGCTCTGGCCAGGAAGATAGCT
GAGCAGCAGCGTCGCCAGGAAAAGATCCAGGCTGTCCTGGAGGACCACAGTCAGATGAGGCAGATGGAGC
TCGAAATCAGACCTTTGTTCCTCGTACCAGACACCAACGGCTTCATTGACCACCTGGCCAGTCTGGCGCG
GCTGCTGGAGAGCAGGAAGTACATCCTGGTGGTGCCCCTCATCGTGATCAATGAGCTGGACGGCCTGGCC
AAGGGGCAGGAGACAGACCACCGGGCTGGGGGCTACGCCCGTGTGGTACAAGAGAAGGCCCGCAAGTCCA
TCGAGTTCCTCGAGCAGCGATTCGAGAGTCGGGACTCTTGCCTGCGAGCCCTGACCAGCCGTGGCAATGA
ACTCGAATCCATCGCCTTCCGCAGTGAGGACATCACTGGCCAGCTGGGTAACAACGATGATCTCATCCTG
TCCTGCTGCCTCCACTACTGCAAAGACAAGGCTAAGGACTTCATGCCCGCCAGCAAAGAGGAGCCAATCC
GGCTACTGCGGGAGGTGGTGCTGTTGACGGATGACCGGAACCTGCGTGTGAAGGCGCTCACAAGGAATGT
TCCTGTACGGGACATCCCAGCCTTCCTCACGTGGGCCCAGGTGGGCTGAGCGGCCGCTTCCCTTTAGTGA
GGGTTAATGCTTCGAGCAGACATGATAAGATACATTGATGAGTTTGGACAAACCACAACTAGAATGCAGT
GAAAAAAATGCTTTATTTGTGAAATTTGTGATGCTATTGCTTTATTTGTAACCATTATAAGCTGCAATAA
ACAAGTTAACAACAACAATTGCATTCATTTTATGTTTCAGGTTCAGGGGGAGATGTGGGAGGTTTTTTAA
AGCAAGTAAAACCTCTACAAATGTGGTAAAATCCGATAAGGATCGATCCGGGCTGGCGTAATAGCGAAGA
GGCCCGCACCGATCGCCCTTCCCAACAGTTGCGCAGCCTGAATGGCGAATGG
[124 nt withheld, positions 5933-6056]
C
[91 nt withheld, positions 6058-6148]
A
[49 nt withheld, positions 6150-6198]
CCTTTGACGTTGGAGTCCACGTTCTTT
[37 nt withheld, positions 6226-6262]
ACCCTATCTCGGTCTATTCTTTTGATTTATAAGGGATTTTGCCGATTTCGGCCTATTGGTTAAAAAATGA
GCTGATTTAACAAAAATTTAACGCGAATTTTAACAAAATATTAACGCTTACAATTTCCTGATGCGGTATT
TTCTCCTTACGCATCTGTGCGGTATTTCACACCGCATACGCGGATCTGCGCAGCACCATGGCCTGAAATA
ACCTCTGAAAGAGGAACTTGGTTAGGTACCTTCTGAGGCGGAAAGAACCAGCTGTGGAATGTGTGTCAGT
TAGGGTGTGGAAAGTCCCCAGGCTCCCCAGCAGGCAGAAGTATGCAAAGCATGCATCTCAATTAGTCAGC
AACCAGGTGTGGAAAGTCCCCAGGCTCCCCAGCAGGCAGAAGTATGCAAAGCATGCATCTCAATTAGTCA
GCAACCATAGTCCCGCCCCTAACTCCGCCCATCCCGCCCCTAACTCCGCCCAGTTCCGCCCATTCTCCGC
CCCATGGCTGACTAATTTTTTTTATTTATGCAGAGGCCGAGGCCGCCTCGGCCTCTGAGCTATTCCAGAA
GTAGTGAGGAGGCTTTTTTGGAGGCCTAGGCTTTTGCAAAAAGCTTGATTCTTCTGACACAACAGTCTCG
AACTTAAGGCTAGAGCCACCATGATTGAACAAGATGGATTGCACGCAGGTTCTCCGGCCGCTTGGGTGGA
GAGGCTATTCGGCTATGACTGGGCACAACAGACAATCGGCTGCTCTGATGCCGCCGTGTTCCGGCTGTCA
GCGCAGGGGCGCCCGGTTCTTTTTGTCAAGACCGACCTGTCCGGTGCCCTGAATGAACTGCAGGACGAGG
CAGCGCGGCTATCGTGGCTGGCCACGACGGGCGTTCCTTGCGCAGCTGTGCTCGACGTTGTCACTGAAGC
GGGAAGGGACTGGCTGCTATTGGGCGAAGTGCCGGGGCAGGATCTCCTGTCATCTCACCTTGCTCCTGCC
GAGAAAGTATCCATCATGGCTGATGCAATGCGGCGGCTGCATACGCTTGATCCGGCTACCTGCCCATTCG
ACCACCAAGCGAAACATCGCATCGAGCGAGCACGTACTCGGATGGAAGCCGGTCTTGTCGATCAGGATGA
TCTGGACGAAGAGCATCAGGGGCTCGCGCCAGCCGAACTGTTCGCCAGGCTCAAGGCGCGCATGCCCGAC
GGCGAGGATCTCGTCGTGACCCATGGCGATGCCTGCTTGCCGAATATCATGGTGGAAAATGGCCGCTTTT
CTGGATTCATCGACTGTGGCCGGCTGGGTGTGGCGGACCGCTATCAGGACATAGCGTTGGCTACCCGTGA
TATTGCTGAAGAGCTTGGCGGCGAATGGGCTGACCGCTTCCTCGTGCTTTACGGTATCGCCGCTCCCGAT
TCGCAGCGCATCGCCTTCTATCGCCTTCTTGACGAGTTCTTCTGAGCGGGACTCTGGGGTTCGAAATGAC
CGACCAAGCGACGCCCAACCTGCCATCACGATGGCCGCAATAAAATATCTTTATTTTCATTACATCTGTG
TGTTGGTTTTTTGTGTGAATCGATAGCGATAAGGATCCGCGTATGGTGCACTCTCAGTACAATCTGCTCT
GATGCCGCATAGTTAAGCCAGCCCCGACACCCGCCAACACCCGCTGACGCGCCCTGACGGGCTTGTCTGC
TCCCGGCATCCGCTTACAGACAAGCTGTGACCGTCTCCGGGAGCTGCATGTGTCAGAGGTTTTCACCGTC
ATCACCGAAACGCGCGAGACGAAAGGGCCTCGTGATACGCCTATTTTTATAGGTTAATGTCATGATAATA
ATGGTTTCTTAGACGTCAGGTGGCACTTTTCGGGGAAATGTGCGCGGAACCCCTATTTGTTTATTTTTCT
AAATACATTCAAATATGTATCCGCTCATGAGACAATAACCCTGATAAATGCTTCAATAATATTGAAAAAG
GAAGAGTATGAGTATTCAACATTTCCGTGTCGCCCTTATTCCCTTTTTTGCGGCATTTTGCCTTCCTGTT
TTTGCTCACCCAGAAACGCTGGTGAAAGTAAAAGATGCTGAAGATCAGTTGGGTGCACGAGTGGGTTACA
TCGAACTGGATCTCAACAGCGGTAAGATCCTTGAGAGTTTTCGCCCCGAAGAACGTTTTCCAATGATGAG
CACTTTTAAAGTTCTGCTATGTGGCGCGGTATTATCCCGTATTGACGCCGGGCAAGAGCAACTCGGTCGC
CGCATACACTATTCTCAGAATGACTTGGTTGAGTACTCACCAGTCACAGAAAAGCATCTTACGGATGGCA
TGACAGTAAGAGAATTATGCAGTGCTGCCATAACCATGAGTGATAACACTGCGGCCAACTTACTTCTGAC
AACGATCGGAGGACCGAAGGAGCTAACCGCTTTTTTGCACAACATGGGGGATCATGTAACTCGCCTTGAT
CGTTGGGAACCGGAGCTGAATGAAGCCATACCAAACGACGAGCGTGACACCACGATGCCTGTAGCAATGG
CAACAACGTTGCGCAAACTATTAACTGGCGAACTACTTACTCTAGCTTCCCGGCAACAATTAATAGACTG
GATGGAGGCGGATAAAGTTGCAGGACCACTTCTGCGCTCGGCCCTTCCGGCTGGCTGGTTTATTGCTGAT
AAATCTGGAGCCGGTGAGCGTGGGTCTCGCGGTATCATTGCAGCACTGGGGCCAGATGGTAAGCCCTCCC
GTATCGTAGTTATCTACACGACGGGGAGTCAGGCAACTATGGATGAACGAAATAGACAGATCGCTGAGAT
AGGTGCCTCACTGATTAAGCATTGGTAACTGTCAGACCAAGTTTACTCATATATACTTTAGATTGATTTA
AAACTTCATTTTTAATTTAAAAGGATCTAGGTGAAGATCCTTTTTGATAATCTCATGACCAAAATCCCTT
AACGTGAGTTTTCGTTCCACTGAGCGTCAGACCCCGTAGAAAAGATCAAAGGATCTTCTTGAGATCCTTT
TTTTCTGCGCGTAATCTGCTGCTTGCAAACAAAAAAACCACCGCTACCAGCGGTGGTTTGTTTGCCGGAT
CAAGAGCTACCAACTCTTTTTCCGAAGGTAACTGGCTTCAGCAGAGCGCAGATACCAAATACTGTTCTTC
TAGTGTAGCCGTAGTTAGGCCACCACTTCAAGAACTCTGTAGCACCGCCTACATACCTCGCTCTGCTAAT
CCTGTTACCAGTGGCTGCTGCCAGTGGCGATAAGTCGTGTCTTACCGGGTTGGACTCAAGACGATAGTTA
CCGGATAAGGCGCAGCGGTCGGGCTGAACGGGGGGTTCGTGCACACAGCCCAGCTTGGAGCGAACGACCT
ACACCGAACTGAGATACCTACAGCGTGAGCTATGAGAAAGCGCCACGCTTCCCGAAGGGAGAAAGGCGGA
CAGGTATCCGGTAAGCGGCAGGGTCGGAACAGGAGAGCGCACGAGGGAGCTTCCAGGGGGAAACGCCTGG
TATCTTTATAGTCCTGTCGGGTTTCGCCACCTCTGACTTGAGCGTCGATTTTTGTGATGCTCGTCAGGGG
GGCGGAGCCTATGGAAAAACGCCAGCAACGCGGCCTTTTTACGGTTCCTGGCCTTTTGCTGGCCTTTTGC
TCACATGGCTCGACAGATCT
Features (pLannotate 1.2.2; 21 found; start..end, strand, type, name):
    140..517     +  enhancer       CMV enhancer: human cytomegalovirus immediate early enhancer
    518..729     +  promoter       CMV promoter: human cytomegalovirus (CMV) immediate early promoter
    890..1022    +  intron         chimeric intron: chimera between introns from human β-globin and immunoglobulin heavy chain genes
   1067..1085    +  promoter       T7 promoter: promoter for bacteriophage T7 RNA polymerase
   1107..1148    +  CDS            V5 tag: epitope tag from simian virus 5
   1170..1283    +  CDS            SBP: streptavidin-binding peptide selected from a peptide library; binds streptavidin with nanomolar affinity (Keefe et al., 2001)
   1320..5576    +  CDS            SMG6: EST1A_HUMAN - Also known as C17orf31, EST1A, KIAA0732. Experimental evidence at protein level: Swiss-Prot protein existence level 1. Plays a role in nonsense-mediated mRNA decay (PubMed:18974281, PubMed:19060897, PubMed:20930030, PubMed:17053788). Is thought to provide a link to the mRNA degradation machinery as it has endonuclease activity required to initiate NMD, and to serve as an adapter for UPF1 to protein phosphatase 2A (PP2A), thereby triggering UPF1 dephosphorylation (PubMed:18974281, PubMed:19060897, PubMed:20930030, PubMed:17053788). Degrades single-stranded RNA (ssRNA), but not ssD
   5591..5608    -  promoter       T3 promoter (fragment): promoter for bacteriophage T3 RNA polymerase
   5626..5747    -  polyA_signal   SV40 poly(A) signal: SV40 polyadenylation signal
   5770..5838    -  CDS            large T antigen (fragment): large T antigen from SV40 (simian virus 40)
   5862..5929    +  CDS            lacZα (fragment): LacZα fragment of β-galactosidase; lacZ fragment
   5933..6361    +  rep_origin     f1 ori (sequence partly withheld): f1 bacteriophage origin of replication; arrow indicates direction of (+) strand synthesis
   6389..6440    -  misc_feature   bom (fragment): basis of mobility region from pBR322
   6505..6862    +  promoter       SV40 promoter: SV40 enhancer and early promoter
   6913..7704    +  CDS            neo: KKA2_KLEPN - Also known as kan, nptII. Experimental evidence at protein level: Swiss-Prot protein existence level 1. Resistance to kanamycin, neomycin, paromomycin, ribostamycin, butirosin and gentamicin B. From Klebsiella pneumoniae.
   7771..7819    +  polyA_signal   poly(A) signal: synthetic polyadenylation signal
   7839..7893    -  misc_feature   bom (fragment): basis of mobility region from pBR322
   7995..8030    -  CDS            rop (fragment): Rop protein, which maintains plasmids at low copy number; rop
   8125..8229    +  promoter       AmpR promoter: bla
   8230..9090    +  CDS            AmpR: β-lactamase; bla; confers resistance to ampicillin, carbenicillin, and related antibiotics
   9261..9849    +  rep_origin     ori: high-copy-number ColE1/pMB1/pBR322/pUC origin of replication
