[The description below was written by a language model from this plasmid's Addgene catalogue record and pLannotate feature annotations shown in this document.]
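Description:
pCIneo-V5-SBP-HsSmg6-EBM1-2mut-siRNAres_K is a mammalian expression plasmid of about 9.9 kb built on the pCI-neo backbone. It is propagated in E. coli through a high-copy ColE1/pUC-type origin with ampicillin selection (AmpR/β-lactamase), and it also carries an f1 origin for single-stranded DNA production. A separate cassette with the SV40 enhancer/early promoter, the neo (nptII) coding sequence and a synthetic poly(A) signal allows selection of stably transfected mammalian cells with G418-type drugs.

The expression unit is driven by the human CMV immediate-early enhancer and promoter, followed by the chimeric β-globin/immunoglobulin intron that improves expression, and it ends at an SV40 polyadenylation signal. A T7 promoter sits upstream of the coding region and a T3 promoter fragment lies downstream. The open reading frame begins with a V5 epitope tag and a streptavidin-binding peptide (SBP), placed N-terminal to full-length human SMG6, the endonuclease that initiates nonsense-mediated mRNA decay (NMD). These tags permit immunodetection and streptavidin-based pulldown.

As the name indicates, this SMG6 variant is mutated in both of its exon junction complex-binding motifs (EBM1 and EBM2) and is siRNA-resistant, although the record does not list the specific changes responsible. It does note two silent changes and two substitutions, R291P and N341T, relative to the reference transcript. The design suits complementation experiments in which endogenous SMG6 is knocked down and the tagged mutant is tested for EJC interaction and NMD activity. The depositor sequence may be theoretical rather than fully verified.
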