Addgene plasmid #146751: pCIneo-V5-SBP-HsSmg6-EBM1-2mut-siRNAres_K
Purpose: Mammalian Expression of HsSmg6-EBM1-2mut-siRNAres
Depositing lab: Elisa Izaurralde. Depositing organization: Max Planck Institute for Developmental Biology. Publication: SMG6 interacts with the exon junction complex via two conserved EJC-binding motifs (EBMs) required for nonsense-mediated mRNA decay. Kashima I, Jonas S, Jayachandran U, Buchwald G, Conti E, Lupas AN, Izaurralde E. Genes Dev. 2010 Nov 1. 24(21):2440-50. 10.1101/gad.604610 PubMed 20930030.
Backbone
  Vector backbone: pCI-neo
  Vector type: Mammalian Expression
Growth in bacteria
  Bacterial resistance: Ampicillin, 100 μg/mL
  Growth temperature: 37°C
  Growth strain: DH5alpha
  Copy number: High Copy
Gene/Insert
  Gene/Insert name: HsSmg6-EBM1-2mut-siRNAres
  Species: H. sapiens (human)
  Mutation: two silent and two non silent R291P, N341T mutations compared to the sequence given by NCBI: NM_017575
  Entrez Gene: SMG6 (a.k.a. C17orf31, EST1A, SMG-6, hSMG5/7a)
  Cloning method: Unknown
Terms and licenses: Academic/Nonprofit Terms; Industry Terms: Not Available to Industry
Depositor comments: Plasmids from this collection were made available to the research community and donated after the lab closed. Please note that the sequence provided by the depositing laboratory may be theoretical/predicted or based on Sanger sequencing results. There may be discrepancies between sequencing results obtained by Addgene and the depositor sequence. If an Addgene verified sequence is not available, please contact before placing your order to request that our lab fully sequence the plasmid.
How to cite: pCIneo-V5-SBP-HsSmg6-EBM1-2mut-siRNAres_K was a gift from Elisa Izaurralde (Addgene plasmid # 146751 ; http://n2t.net/addgene:146751 ; RRID:Addgene_146751)
